>Addgene plasmid #75767 | UCK2 gRNA (BRDN0001146352) | addgene full sequence | sequence record 184526 | Addgene Assembled Sequence
CCCGGGTGCAAAGATGGATAAAGTTTTAAACAGAGAGGAATCTTTGCAGCTAATGGACCTTCTAGGTCTT
GAAAGGAGTGGGAATTGGCTCCGGTGCCCGTCAGTGGGCAGAGCGCACATCGCCCACAGTCCCCGAGAAG
TTGGGGGGAGGGGTCGGCAATTGATCCGGTGCCTAGAGAAGGTGGCGCGGGGTAAACTGGGAAAGTGATG
TCGTGTACTGGCTCCGCCTTTTTCCCGAGGGTGGGGGAGAACCGTATATAAGTGCAGTAGTCGCCGTGAA
CGTTCTTTTTCGCAACGGGTTTGCCGCCAGAACACAGGTAAGTGCCGTGTGTGGTTCCCGCGGGCCTGGC
CTCTTTACGGGTTATGGCCCTTGCGTGCCTTGAATTACTTCCACCTGGCTGCAGTACGTGATTCTTGATC
CCGAGCTTCGGGTTGGAAGTGGGTGGGAGAGTTCGAGGCCTTGCGCTTAAGGAGCCCCTTCGCCTCGTGC
TTGAGTTGAGGCCTGGCCTGGGCGCTGGGGCCGCCGCGTGCGAATCTGGTGGCACCTTCGCGCCTGTCTC
GCTGCTTTCGATAAGTCTCTAGCCATTTAAAATTTTTGATGACCTGCTGCGACGCTTTTTTTCTGGCAAG
ATAGTCTTGTAAATGCGGGCCAAGATCTGCACACTGGTATTTCGGTTTTTGGGGCCGCGGGCGGCGACGG
GGCCCGTGCGTCCCAGCGCACATGTTCGGCGAGGCGGGGCCTGCGAGCGCGGCCACCGAGAATCGGACGG
GGGTAGTCTCAAGCTGGCCGGCCTGCTCTGGTGCCTGGCCTCGCGCCGCCGTGTATCGCCCCGCCCTGGG
CGGCAAGGCTGGCCCGGTCGGCACCAGTTGCGTGAGCGGAAAGATGGCCGCTTCCCGGCCCTGCTGCAGG
GAGCTCAAAATGGAGGACGCGGCGCTCGGGAGAGCGGGCGGGTGAGTCACCCACACAAAGGAAAAGGGCC
TTTCCGTCCTCAGCCGTCGCTTCATGTGACTCCACGGAGTACCGGGCGCCGTCCAGGCACCTCGATTAGT
TCTCGAGCTTTTGGAGTACGTCGTCTTTAGGTTGGGGGGAGGGGTTTTATGCGATGGAGTTTCCCCACAC
TGAGTGGGTGGAGACTGAAGTTAGGCCAGCTTGGCACTTGATGTAATTCTCCTTGGAATTTGCCCTTTTT
GAGTTTGGATCTTGGTTCATTCTCAAGCCTCAGACAGTGGTTCAAAGTTTTTTTCTTCCATTTCAGGTGT
CGTGACGTACGGCCACCATGACCGAGTACAAGCCCACGGTGCGCCTCGCCACCCGCGACGACGTCCCCAG
GGCCGTACGCACCCTCGCCGCCGCGTTCGCCGACTACCCCGCCACGCGCCACACCGTCGATCCGGACCGC
CACATCGAGCGGGTCACCGAGCTGCAAGAACTCTTCCTCACGCGCGTCGGGCTCGACATCGGCAAGGTGT
GGGTCGCGGACGACGGCGCCGCCGTGGCGGTCTGGACCACGCCGGAGAGCGTCGAAGCGGGGGCGGTGTT
CGCCGAGATCGGCCCGCGCATGGCCGAGTTGAGCGGTTCCCGGCTGGCCGCGCAGCAACAGATGGAAGGC
CTCCTGGCGCCGCACCGGCCCAAGGAGCCCGCGTGGTTCCTGGCCACCGTCGGAGTCTCGCCCGACCACC
AGGGCAAGGGTCTGGGCAGCGCCGTCGTGCTCCCCGGAGTGGAGGCGGCCGAGCGCGCCGGGGTGCCCGC
CTTCCTGGAGACCTCCGCGCCCCGCAACCTCCCCTTCTACGAGCGGCTCGGCTTCACCGTCACCGCCGAC
GTCGAGGTGCCCGAAGGACCGCGCACCTGGTGCATGACCCGCAAGCCCGGTGCCTGAACGCGTTAAGTCG
ACAATCAACCTCTGGATTACAAAATTTGTGAAAGATTGACTGGTATTCTTAACTATGTTGCTCCTTTTAC
GCTATGTGGATACGCTGCTTTAATGCCTTTGTATCATGCTATTGCTTCCCGTATGGCTTTCATTTTCTCC
TCCTTGTATAAATCCTGGTTGCTGTCTCTTTATGAGGAGTTGTGGCCCGTTGTCAGGCAACGTGGCGTGG
TGTGCACTGTGTTTGCTGACGCAACCCCCACTGGTTGGGGCATTGCCACCACCTGTCAGCTCCTTTCCGG
GACTTTCGCTTTCCCCCTCCCTATTGCCACGGCGGAACTCATCGCCGCCTGCCTTGCCCGCTGCTGGACA
GGGGCTCGGCTGTTGGGCACTGACAATTCCGTGGTGTTGTCGGGGAAATCATCGTCCTTTCCTTGGCTGC
TCGCCTGTGTTGCCACCTGGATTCTGCGCGGGACGTCCTTCTGCTACGTCCCTTCGGCCCTCAATCCAGC
GGACCTTCCTTCCCGCGGCCTGCTGCCGGCTCTGCGGCCTCTTCCGCGTCTTCGCCTTCGCCCTCAGACG
AGTCGGATCTCCCTTTGGGCCGCCTCCCCGCGTCGACTTTAAGACCAATGACTTACAAGGCAGCTGTAGA
TCTTAGCCACTTTTTAAAAGAAAAGGGGGGACTGGAAGGGCTAATTCACTCCCAACGAAGACAAGATCTG
CTTTTTGCTTGTACTGGGTCTCTCTGGTTAGACCAGATCTGAGCCTGGGAGCTCTCTGGCTAACTAGGGA
ACCCACTGCTTAAGCCTCAATAAAGCTTGCCTTGAGTGCTTCAAGTAGTGTGTGCCCGTCTGTTGTGTGA
CTCTGGTAACTAGAGATCCCTCAGACCCTTTTAGTCAGTGTGGAAAATCTCTAGCAGTACGTATAGTAGT
TCATGTCATCTTATTATTCAGTATTTATAACTTGCAAAGAAATGAATATCAGAGAGTGAGAGGAACTTGT
TTATTGCAGCTTATAATGGTTACAAATAAAGCAATAGCATCACAAATTTCACAAATAAAGCATTTTTTTC
ACTGCATTCTAGTTGTGGTTTGTCCAAACTCATCAATGTATCTTATCATGTCTGGCTCTAGCTATCCCGC
CCCTAACTCCGCCCATCCCGCCCCTAACTCCGCCCAGTTCCGCCCATTCTCCGCCCCATGGCTGACTAAT
TTTTTTTATTTATGCAGAGGCCGAGGCCGCCTCGGCCTCTGAGCTATTCCAGAAGTAGTGAGGAGGCTTT
TTTGGAGGCCTAGGGACGTACCCAATTCGCCCTATAGTGAGTCGTATTACGCGCGCTCACTGGCCGTCGT
TTTACAACGTCGTGACTGGGAAAACCCTGGCGTTACCCAACTTAATCGCCTTGCAGCACATCCCCCTTTC
GCCAGCTGGCGTAATAGCGAAGAGGCCCGCACCGATCGCCCTTCCCAACAGTTGCGCAGCCTGAATGGCG
AATGGG
[124 nt withheld, positions 3367-3490]
C
[91 nt withheld, positions 3492-3582]
A
[49 nt withheld, positions 3584-3632]
CCTTTGACGTTGGAGTCCACGTTCTTT
[37 nt withheld, positions 3660-3696]
ACCCTATCTCGGTCTATTCTTTTGATTTATAAGGGATTTTGCCGATTTCGGCCTATTGGTTAAAAAATGA
GCTGATTTAACAAAAATTTAACGCGAATTTTAACAAAATATTAACGCTTACAATTTAGGTGGCACTTTTC
GGGGAAATGTGCGCGGAACCCCTATTTGTTTATTTTTCTAAATACATTCAAATATGTATCCGCTCATGAG
ACAATAACCCTGATAAATGCTTCAATAATATTGAAAAAGGAAGAGTATGAGTATTCAACATTTCCGTGTC
GCCCTTATTCCCTTTTTTGCGGCATTTTGCCTTCCTGTTTTTGCTCACCCAGAAACGCTGGTGAAAGTAA
AAGATGCTGAAGATCAGTTGGGTGCACGAGTGGGTTACATCGAACTGGATCTCAACAGCGGTAAGATCCT
TGAGAGTTTTCGCCCCGAAGAACGTTTTCCAATGATGAGCACTTTTAAAGTTCTGCTATGTGGCGCGGTA
TTATCCCGTATTGACGCCGGGCAAGAGCAACTCGGTCGCCGCATACACTATTCTCAGAATGACTTGGTTG
AGTACTCACCAGTCACAGAAAAGCATCTTACGGATGGCATGACAGTAAGAGAATTATGCAGTGCTGCCAT
AACCATGAGTGATAACACTGCGGCCAACTTACTTCTGACAACGATCGGAGGACCGAAGGAGCTAACCGCT
TTTTTGCACAACATGGGGGATCATGTAACTCGCCTTGATCGTTGGGAACCGGAGCTGAATGAAGCCATAC
CAAACGACGAGCGTGACACCACGATGCCTGTAGCAATGGCAACAACGTTGCGCAAACTATTAACTGGCGA
ACTACTTACTCTAGCTTCCCGGCAACAATTAATAGACTGGATGGAGGCGGATAAAGTTGCAGGACCACTT
CTGCGCTCGGCCCTTCCGGCTGGCTGGTTTATTGCTGATAAATCTGGAGCCGGTGAGCGTGGGTCTCGCG
GTATCATTGCAGCACTGGGGCCAGATGGTAAGCCCTCCCGTATCGTAGTTATCTACACGACGGGGAGTCA
GGCAACTATGGATGAACGAAATAGACAGATCGCTGAGATAGGTGCCTCACTGATTAAGCATTGGTAACTG
TCAGACCAAGTTTACTCATATATACTTTAGATTGATTTAAAACTTCATTTTTAATTTAAAAGGATCTAGG
TGAAGATCCTTTTTGATAATCTCATGACCAAAATCCCTTAACGTGAGTTTTCGTTCCACTGAGCGTCAGA
CCCCGTAGAAAAGATCAAAGGATCTTCTTGAGATCCTTTTTTTCTGCGCGTAATCTGCTGCTTGCAAACA
AAAAAACCACCGCTACCAGCGGTGGTTTGTTTGCCGGATCAAGAGCTACCAACTCTTTTTCCGAAGGTAA
CTGGCTTCAGCAGAGCGCAGATACCAAATACTGTTCTTCTAGTGTAGCCGTAGTTAGGCCACCACTTCAA
GAACTCTGTAGCACCGCCTACATACCTCGCTCTGCTAATCCTGTTACCAGTGGCTGCTGCCAGTGGCGAT
AAGTCGTGTCTTACCGGGTTGGACTCAAGACGATAGTTACCGGATAAGGCGCAGCGGTCGGGCTGAACGG
GGGGTTCGTGCACACAGCCCAGCTTGGAGCGAACGACCTACACCGAACTGAGATACCTACAGCGTGAGCT
ATGAGAAAGCGCCACGCTTCCCGAAGGGAGAAAGGCGGACAGGTATCCGGTAAGCGGCAGGGTCGGAACA
GGAGAGCGCACGAGGGAGCTTCCAGGGGGAAACGCCTGGTATCTTTATAGTCCTGTCGGGTTTCGCCACC
TCTGACTTGAGCGTCGATTTTTGTGATGCTCGTCAGGGGGGCGGAGCCTATGGAAAAACGCCAGCAACGC
GGCCTTTTTACGGTTCCTGGCCTTTTGCTGGCCTTTTGCTCACATGTTCTTTCCTGCGTTATCCCCTGAT
TCTGTGGATAACCGTATTACCGCCTTTGAGTGAGCTGATACCGCTCGCCGCAGCCGAACGACCGAGCGCA
GCGAGTCAGTGAGCGAGGAAGCGGAAGAGCGCCCAATACGCAAACCGCCTCTCCCCGCGCGTTGGCCGAT
TCATTAATGCAGCTGGCACGACAGGTTTCCCGACTGGAAAGCGGGCAGTGAGCGCAACGCAATTAATGTG
AGTTAGCTCACTCATTAGGCACCCCAGGCTTTACACTTTATGCTTCCGGCTCGTATGTTGTGTGGAATTG
TGAGCGGATAACAATTTCACACAGGAAACAGCTATGACCATGATTACGCCAAGCGCGCAATTAACCCTCA
CTAAAGGGAACAAAAGCTGGAGCTGCAAGCTTAATGTAGTCTTATGCAATACTCTTGTAGTCTTGCAACA
TGGTAACGATGAGTTAGCAACATGCCTTACAAGGAGAGAAAAAGCACCGTGCATGCCGATTGGTGGAAGT
AAGGTGGTACGATCGTGCCTTATTAGGAAGGCAACAGACGGGTCTGACATGGATTGGACGAACCACTGAA
TTGCCGCATTGCAGAGATATTGTATTTAAGTGCCTAGCTCGATACATAAACGGGTCTCTCTGGTTAGACC
AGATCTGAGCCTGGGAGCTCTCTGGCTAACTAGGGAACCCACTGCTTAAGCCTCAATAAAGCTTGCCTTG
AGTGCTTCAAGTAGTGTGTGCCCGTCTGTTGTGTGACTCTGGTAACTAGAGATCCCTCAGACCCTTTTAG
TCAGTGTGGAAAATCTCTAGCAGTGGCGCCCGAACAGGGACTTGAAAGCGAAAGGGAAACCAGAGGAGCT
CTCTCGACGCAGGACTCGGCTTGCTGAAGCGCGCACGGCAAGAGGCGAGGGGCGGCGACTGGTGAGTACG
CCAAAAATTTTGACTAGCGGAGGCTAGAAGGAGAGAGATGGGTGCGAGAGCGTCAGTATTAAGCGGGGGA
GAATTAGATCGCGATGGGAAAAAATTCGGTTAAGGCCAGGGGGAAAGAAAAAATATAAATTAAAACATAT
AGTATGGGCAAGCAGGGAGCTAGAACGATTCGCAGTTAATCCTGGCCTGTTAGAAACATCAGAAGGCTGT
AGACAAATACTGGGACAGCTACAACCATCCCTTCAGACAGGATCAGAAGAACTTAGATCATTATATAATA
CAGTAGCAACCCTCTATTGTGTGCATCAAAGGATAGAGATAAAAGACACCAAGGAAGCTTTAGACAAGAT
AGAGGAAGAGCAAAACAAAAGTAAGACCACCGCACAGCAAGCGGCCGCTGATCTTCAGACCTGGAGGAGG
AGATATGAGGGACAATTGGAGAAGTGAATTATATAAATATAAAGTAGTAAAAATTGAACCATTAGGAGTA
GCACCCACCAAGGCAAAGAGAAGAGTGGTGCAGAGAGAAAAAAGAGCAGTGGGAATAGGAGCTTTGTTCC
TTGGGTTCTTGGGAGCAGCAGGAAGCACTATGGGCGCAGCGTCAATGACGCTGACGGTACAGGCCAGACA
ATTATTGTCTGGTATAGTGCAGCAGCAGAACAATTTGCTGAGGGCTATTGAGGCGCAACAGCATCTGTTG
CAACTCACAGTCTGGGGCATCAAGCAGCTCCAGGCAAGAATCCTGGCTGTGGAAAGATACCTAAAGGATC
AACAGCTCCTGGGGATTTGGGGTTGCTCTGGAAAACTCATTTGCACCACTGCTGTGCCTTGGAATGCTAG
TTGGAGTAATAAATCTCTGGAACAGATTTGGAATCACACGACCTGGATGGAGTGGGACAGAGAAATTAAC
AATTACACAAGCTTAATACACTCCTTAATTGAAGAATCGCAAAACCAGCAAGAAAAGAATGAACAAGAAT
TATTGGAATTAGATAAATGGGCAAGTTTGTGGAATTGGTTTAACATAACAAATTGGCTGTGGTATATAAA
ATTATTCATAATGATAGTAGGAGGCTTGGTAGGTTTAAGAATAGTTTTTGCTGTACTTTCTATAGTGAAT
AGAGTTAGGCAGGGATATTCACCATTATCGTTTCAGACCCACCTCCCAACCCCGAGGGGACCCAGAGAGG
GCCTATTTCCCATGATTCCTTCATATTTGCATATACGATACAAGGCTGTTAGAGAGATAATTAGAATTAA
TTTGACTGTAAACACAAAGATATTAGTACAAAATACGTGACGTAGAAAGTAATAATTTCTTGGGTAGTTT
GCAGTTTTAAAATTATGTTTTAAAATGGACTATCATATGCTTACCGTAACTTGAAAGTATTTCGATTTCT
TGGCTTTATATATCTTGTGGAAAGGACGAAACACCGTCTGCTCCGAGGTAAGGACAGTTTTAGAGCTAGA
AATAGCAAGTTAAAATAAGGCTAGTCCGTTATCAACTTGAAAAAGTGGCACCGAGTCGGTGCTTTTTTAA
GCTTGGCGTAACTAGATCTTGAGACAAATGGCAGTATTCATCCACAATTTTAAAAGAAAAGGGGGGATTG
GGGGGTACAGTGCAGGGGAAAGAATAGTAGACATAATAGCAACAGACATACAAACTAAAGAATTACAAAA
ACAAATTACAAAAATTCAAAATTTTCGGGTTTATTACAGGGACAGCAGAGATCCACTTTGGCGCCGGCTC
GAGGGGG
Features (pLannotate 1.2.2; 29 found; start..end, strand, type, name):
     14..80      +  CDS            small t antigen (fragment): SV40 (simian virus 40) small t antigen
    106..317     +  promoter       EF-1α core promoter: core promoter for human elongation factor EF-1α
    318..1256    +  intron         EF-1α intron A: intron upstream of the start codon of human EF-1α
   1278..1877    +  CDS            PuroR (fragment): puromycin N-acetyltransferase; pac from Streptomyces; confers resistance to puromycin
   1893..2481    +  misc_feature   WPRE: woodchuck hepatitis virus posttranscriptional regulatory element
   2532..2551    +  misc_feature   cPPT/CTS (fragment): central polypurine tract and central termination sequence of HIV-1
   2553..2786    +  LTR            3' LTR (ΔU3): self-inactivating 3' long terminal repeat (LTR) from HIV-1
   2864..2985    +  polyA_signal   SV40 poly(A) signal: SV40 polyadenylation signal
   3025..3160    +  rep_origin     SV40 ori: SV40 origin of replication
   3181..3199    -  promoter       T7 promoter: promoter for bacteriophage T7 RNA polymerase
   3207..3362    +  CDS            lacZα (fragment): LacZα fragment of β-galactosidase; lacZ fragment
   3367..3795    +  rep_origin     f1 ori (sequence partly withheld): f1 bacteriophage origin of replication; arrow indicates direction of (+) strand synthesis
   3848..3952    +  promoter       AmpR promoter: bla
   3953..4813    +  CDS            AmpR: β-lactamase; bla; confers resistance to ampicillin, carbenicillin, and related antibiotics
   4984..5572    +  rep_origin     ori: high-copy-number ColE1/pMB1/pBR322/pUC origin of replication
   5755..5847    +  CDS            lacI (fragment): lac repressor; lacI; The lac repressor binds to the lac operator to inhibit transcription in E. coli. This inhibition can be relieved by adding lactose or isopropyl-β-D-thiogalactopyranoside (IPTG).
   5860..5881    +  protein_bind   CAP binding site: CAP binding activates transcription in the presence of cAMP. E. coli catabolite activator protein
   5896..5926    +  promoter       lac promoter: promoter for the E. coli lac operon
   5934..5950    +  protein_bind   lac operator: The lac repressor binds to the lac operator to inhibit transcription in E. coli. This inhibition can be relieved by adding lactose or isopropyl-β-D-thiogalactopyranoside (IPTG). lac repressor encoded by lacI
   5995..6013    +  promoter       T3 promoter: promoter for bacteriophage T3 RNA polymerase
   6041..6267    +  promoter       RSV promoter: Rous sarcoma virus enhancer/promoter
   6268..6448    +  LTR            5' LTR (truncated): truncated 5' long terminal repeat (LTR) from HIV-1
   6495..6620    +  misc_feature   HIV-1 Ψ: packaging signal of human immunodeficiency virus type 1
   6604..6967    +  CDS            HIV-1 gag (fragment): gag protein from human immunodeficiency virus 1; gag
   7113..7346    +  misc_feature   RRE: The Rev response element (RRE) of HIV-1 allows for Rev-dependent mRNA export from the nucleus to the cytoplasm.
   7723..7749    +  CDS            Rev (fragment): human immunodeficiency virus 1 (HIV-1) Rev protein; rev; enhances nuclear export of unspliced and incompletely spliced viral mRNAs
   7753..7993    +  promoter       U6 promoter: RNA polymerase III promoter for human U6 snRNA
   8023..8098    +  misc_RNA       gRNA scaffold: guide RNA scaffold for the Streptococcus pyogenes CRISPR/Cas9 system
   8154..8271    +  misc_feature   cPPT/CTS: central polypurine tract and central termination sequence of HIV-1
