[The description below was written by a language model from this plasmid's Addgene catalogue record and pLannotate feature annotations shown in this document.]
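Description:
UCK2 gRNA (BRDN0001146352) is a third-generation lentiviral guide RNA plasmid built on the lentiGuide-Puro backbone and designed to direct Streptococcus pyogenes Cas9 to the human UCK2 gene (uridine-cytidine kinase 2). It is propagated in E. coli as a high-copy plasmid through a ColE1/pUC-type origin with ampicillin selection from the β-lactamase gene. The backbone also carries an f1 origin, an SV40 origin and poly(A) signal, and leftover lac and T7/T3 promoter elements from the parental cloning vector.

The lentiviral transfer cassette begins with an RSV promoter fused to a truncated HIV-1 5' LTR, which makes genomic RNA production Tat-independent. This is followed by the Ψ packaging signal with a partial gag region, the Rev response element for Rev-dependent nuclear export, and a cPPT/CTS. The cassette ends in a self-inactivating ΔU3 3' LTR. Within it, a human U6 RNA polymerase III promoter drives the 20-nucleotide UCK2-targeting spacer joined to the SpCas9 gRNA scaffold. A separate EF-1α promoter with its intron A expresses puromycin N-acetyltransferase so that transduced mammalian cells can be selected, and a downstream WPRE enhances transcript expression.

The plasmid does not encode Cas9, so it must be used with a separate Cas9 vector such as lentiCas9-Blast or in cells that already express Cas9. The guide was designed against the UCK2 reference transcript and belongs to a human kinome gRNA collection associated with work on optimised sgRNA design. Its typical use is knockout of UCK2 in human cells after lentiviral delivery. The cloning method is not recorded.
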