Addgene plasmid #75767: UCK2 gRNA (BRDN0001146352)
Purpose: 3rd generation lentiviral gRNA plasmid targeting human UCK2
Depositing lab: John Doench & David Root. Depositing organization: Broad Institute. Publication: Optimized sgRNA design to maximize activity and minimize off-target effects of CRISPR-Cas9. Doench JG, Fusi N, Sullender M, Hegde M, Vaimberg EW, Donovan KF, Smith I, Tothova Z, Wilen C, Orchard R, Virgin HW, Listgarten J, Root DE. Nat Biotechnol. 2016 Jan 18. doi: 10.1038/nbt.3437. PubMed 26780180.
Backbone
  Vector backbone: lentiGuide-Puro
  Backbone manufacturer: Zhang Lab (Addgene plasmid # 52963)
  Vector type: Mammalian Expression, Lentiviral, CRISPR
  Selectable markers: Puromycin
Growth in bacteria
  Bacterial resistance: Ampicillin, 100 μg/mL
  Growth temperature: 37°C
  Growth strain: DH5alpha
  Copy number: High Copy
Gene/Insert
  Gene/Insert name: UCK2 (alt names: UCK2; NM_012474.4)
  gRNA/shRNA sequence: TCTGCTCCGAGGTAAGGACA
  Species: H. sapiens (human)
  Entrez Gene: UCK2 (a.k.a. TSA903, UK, UMPK)
  Promoter: hU6
  Cloning method: Unknown
  Sequencing primers: 5′ U6-F; 3′ pS2-R
Terms and licenses: Academic/Nonprofit Terms; Industry Terms: Not Available to Industry
Depositor comments: The gRNA was designed to target the following Genbank reference sequence(s): NM_012474.4. Note that this plasmid does NOT contain Cas9. It should be used in conjunction with lentiCas9-Blast (Addgene #52962) or otherwise with cell lines already expressing Cas9. Browse the full kinome gRNA library at http://www.addgene.org/pooled-library/broadgpp-human-kinome/ or visit http://www.broadinstitute.org/rnai/public/ for detailed protocols and information.
How to cite: UCK2 gRNA (BRDN0001146352) was a gift from John Doench & David Root (Addgene plasmid # 75767 ; http://n2t.net/addgene:75767 ; RRID:Addgene_75767)
