>Addgene plasmid #75767 | UCK2 gRNA (BRDN0001146352) | depositor partial sequence | sequence record 143227 | Target Sequence
TCTGCTCCGAGGTAAGGACA
