>Addgene plasmid #75767 | UCK2 gRNA (BRDN0001146352) | addgene partial sequence | sequence record 184525 | hU6-F
TACGTGACGTAGAAAGTAATAATTTCTTGGGTAGTTTGCAGTTTTAAAATTATGTTTTAAAATGGACTAT
CATATGCTTACCGTAACTTGAAAGTATTTCGATTTCTTGGCTTTATATATCTTGTGGAAAGGACGAAACA
CCGTCTGCTCCGAGGTAAGGACAGTTTTAGAGCTAGAAATAGCAAGTTAAAATAAGGCTAGTCCGTTATC
AACTTGAAAAAGTGGCACCGAGTCGGTGCTTTTTTAAGCTTGGCGTAACTAGATCTTGAGACAAATGGCA
GTATTCATCCACAATTTTAAAAGAAAAGGGGGGATTGGGGGGTACAGTGCAGGGGAAAGAATAGTAGACA
TAATAGCAACAGACATACAAACTAAAGAATTACAAAAACAAATTACAAAAATTCAAAATTTTCGGGTTTA
TTACAGGGACAGCAGAGATCCACTTTGGCGCCGGCTCGAGGGGGCCCGGGTGCAAAGATGGATAAAGTTT
TAAACAGAGAGGAATCTTTGCAGCTAATGGACCTTCTAGGTCTTGAAAGGAGTGGGAATTGGCTCCGGTG
CCCGTCAGTG
